>Addgene plasmid #209946 | pA-CBh.TP-CNOT7-V5H6.MCh.Puro | addgene full sequence | sequence record 418741 | Addgene NGS Result
CAACTTTGTATAGAAAAGTTGCGTTACATAACTTACGGTAAATGGCCCGCCTGGCTGACCGCCCAACGAC
CCCCGCCCATTGACGTCAATAGTAACGCCAATAGGGACTTTCCATTGACGTCAATGGGTGGAGTATTTAC
GGTAAACTGCCCACTTGGCAGTACATCAAGTGTATCATATGCCAAGTACGCCCCCTATTGACGTCAATGA
CGGTAAATGGCCCGCCTGGCATTGTGCCCAGTACATGACCTTATGGGACTTTCCTACTTGGCAGTACATC
TACGTATTAGTCATCGCTATTACCATGGTCGAGGTGAGCCCCACGTTCTGCTTCACTCTCCCCATCTCCC
CCCCCTCCCCACCCCCAATTTTGTATTTATTTATTTTTTAATTATTTTGTGCAGCGATGGGGGCGGGGGG
GGGGGGGGGGCGCGCGCCGGGCGGGGGGGGGCGGGGGGAGGGGCGGGGCGGGGCGAGGCGGAGAGGTGCG
GCGGCAGCCAATCAGAGCGGCGCGCTCCGAAAGTTTCCTTTTATGGCGAGGCGGCGGCGGCGGCGGCCCT
ATAAAAAGCGAAGCGCGCGGCGGGCGGGAGTCGCTGCGCGCTGCCTTCGCCCCGTGCCCCGCTCCGCCGC
CGCCTCGCGCCGCCCGCCCCGGCTCTGACTGACCGCGTTACTCCCACAGGTGAGCGGGCGGGACGGCCCT
TCTCCTCCGGGCTGTAATTAGCTGAGCAAGAGGTAAGGGTTTAAGGGATGGTTGGTTGGTGGGGTATTAA
TGTTTAATTACCTGGAGCACCTGCCTGAAATCACTTTTTTTCAGGTTGGCAAGTTTGTACAAAAAAGCAG
GCTGCCACCATGGCTTCTAACTTTACTCAGTTCGTTCTCGTCGACAATGGCGGAACTGGCGACGTGACTG
TCGCCCCAAGCAACTTCGCTAACGGGGTCGCTGAATGGATCAGCTCTAACTCGCGTTCACAGGCTTACAA
AGTAACCTGTAGCGTTCGTCAGAGCTCTGCGCAGAATCGCAAATACACCATCAAAGTCGAGGTGCCTAAA
GTGGCAACCCAGACTGTTGGTGGTGTAGAGCTTCCTGTAGCCGCATGGCGTTCGTACTTAAATATGGAAC
TAACCATTCCAATTTTCGCTACGAATTCCGACTGCGAGCTTATTGTTAAGGCAATGCAAGGTCTCCTAAA
AGATGGAAACCCGATTCCCTCGGCCATCGCAGCAAACTCCGGCATCTACGGCGGCGCTAGCAGCATGCCA
GCGGCAACTGTAGATCATAGCCAAAGAATTTGTGAAGTTTGGGCTTGCAACTTGGATGAAGAGATGAAGA
AAATTCGTCAAGTTATCCGAAAATATAATTACGTTGCTATGGACACCGAGTTTCCAGGTGTGGTTGCAAG
ACCCATTGGAGAATTCAGGAGCAATGCTGACTATCAATACCAACTATTGCGGTGTAATGTAGACTTGTTA
AAGATAATTCAGCTAGGACTGACATTTATGAATGAGCAAGGAGAATACCCTCCAGGAACTTCAACTTGGC
AGTTTAATTTTAAATTTAATTTGACGGAGGACATGTATGCCCAGGACTCTATAGAGCTACTAACAACATC
TGGTATCCAGTTTAAAAAACATGAGGAGGAAGGAATTGAAACCCAGTACTTTGCAGAACTTCTTATGACT
TCTGGAGTGGTCCTCTGTGAAGGGGTCAAATGGTTGTCATTTCATAGCGGTTACGACTTTGGCTACTTAA
TCAAAATCCTAACCAACTCTAACTTGCCTGAAGAAGAACTTGACTTCTTTGAGATCCTTCGATTGTTTTT
TCCTGTCATTTATGATGTGAAGTACCTCATGAAGAGCTGCAAAAATCTCAAAGGTGGATTACAGGAGGTG
GCAGAACAGTTAGAGCTGGAACGGATAGGACCACAACATCAGGCAGGATCTGATTCATTGCTCACAGGAA
TGGCCTTTTTCAAAATGAGAGAAATGTTCTTTGAAGATCATATTGATGATGCCAAATATTGTGGTCATTT
GTATGGCCTTGGTTCTGGTTCATCCTATGTACAGAATGGCACAGGGAATGCATATGAAGAGGAAGCCAAC
AAGCAGTCAAGGGATCCGGGCCCGCGGTTCGAAGGTAAGCCTATCCCTAACCCTCTCCTCGGTCTCGATT
CTACGCGTACCGGTCATCATCACCATCACCATTGAACCCAGCTTTCTTGTACAAAGTGGTGATGGCCGGC
CGCTTCGAGCAGACATGATAAGATACATTGATGAGTTTGGACAAACCACAACTAGAATGCAGTGAAAAAA
ATGCTTTATTTGTGAAATTTGTGATGCTATTGCTTTATTTGTAACCATTATAAGCTGCAATAAACAAGTT
AACAACAACAATTGCATTCATTTTATGTTTCAGGTTCAGGGGGAGGTGTGGGAGGTTTTTTAAAGCAAGT
AAAACCTCTACAAATGTGGTACGCGTTGACATTGATTATTGACTAGTTATTAATAGTAATCAATTACGGG
GTCATTAGTTCATAGCCCATATATGGAGTTCCGCGTTACATAACTTACGGTAAATGGCCCGCCTGGCTGA
CCGCCCAACGACCCCCGCCCATTGACGTCAATAATGACGTATGTTCCCATAGTAACGCCAATAGGGACTT
TCCATTGACGTCAATGGGTGGAGTATTTACGGTAAACTGCCCACTTGGCAGTACATCAAGTGTATCATAT
GCCAAGTACGCCCCCTATTGACGTCAATGACGGTAAATGGCCCGCCTGGCATTATGCCCAGTACATGACC
TTATGGGACTTTCCTACTTGGCAGTACATCTACGTATTAGTCATCGCTATTACCATGGTGATGCGGTTTT
GGCAGTACATCAATGGGCGTGGATAGCGGTTTGACTCACGGGGATTTCCAAGTCTCCACCCCATTGACGT
CAATGGGAGTTTGTTTTGGCACCAAAATCAACGGGACTTTCCAAAATGTCGTAACAACTCCGCCCCATTG
ACGCAAATGGGCGGTAGGCGTGTACGGTGGGAGGTCTATATAAGCAGAGCTCTCTGGCTAACTAGAGAAC
CCACTGCGCCACCATGGTGAGCAAGGGCGAGGAGGATAACATGGCCATCATCAAGGAGTTCATGCGCTTC
AAGGTGCACATGGAGGGCTCCGTGAACGGCCACGAGTTCGAGATCGAGGGCGAGGGCGAGGGCCGCCCCT
ACGAGGGCACCCAGACCGCCAAGCTGAAGGTGACCAAGGGTGGCCCCCTGCCCTTCGCCTGGGACATCCT
GTCCCCTCAGTTCATGTACGGCTCCAAGGCCTACGTGAAGCACCCCGCCGACATCCCCGACTACTTGAAG
CTGTCCTTCCCCGAGGGCTTCAAGTGGGAGCGCGTGATGAACTTCGAGGACGGCGGCGTGGTGACCGTGA
CCCAGGACTCCTCCCTGCAGGACGGCGAGTTCATCTACAAGGTGAAGCTGCGCGGCACCAACTTCCCCTC
CGACGGCCCCGTAATGCAGAAGAAGACCATGGGCTGGGAGGCCTCCTCCGAGCGGATGTACCCCGAGGAC
GGCGCCCTGAAGGGCGAGATCAAGCAGAGGCTGAAGCTGAAGGACGGCGGCCACTACGACGCTGAGGTCA
AGACCACCTACAAGGCCAAGAAGCCCGTGCAGCTGCCCGGCGCCTACAACGTCAACATCAAGTTGGACAT
CACCTCCCACAACGAGGACTACACCATCGTGGAACAGTACGAACGCGCCGAGGGCCGCCACTCCACCGGC
GGCATGGACGAGCTGTACAAGATGACCGAGTACAAGCCCACGGTGCGCCTCGCCACCCGCGACGACGTCC
CCAGGGCCGTACGCACCCTCGCCGCCGCGTTCGCCGACTACCCCGCCACGCGCCACACCGTCGATCCGGA
CCGCCACATCGAGCGGGTCACCGAGCTGCAAGAACTCTTCCTCACGCGCGTCGGGCTCGACATCGGCAAG
GTGTGGGTCGCGGACGACGGCGCCGCGGTGGCGGTCTGGACCACGCCGGAGAGCGTCGAAGCGGGGGCGG
TGTTCGCCGAGATCGGCCCGCGCATGGCCGAGTTGAGCGGTTCCCGGCTGGCCGCGCAGCAACAGATGGA
AGGCCTCCTGGCGCCGCACCGGCCCAAGGAGCCCGCGTGGTTCCTGGCCACCGTCGGCGTCTCGCCCGAC
CACCAGGGCAAGGGTCTGGGCAGCGCCGTCGTGCTCCCCGGAGTGGAGGCGGCCGAGCGCGCCGGGGTGC
CCGCCTTCCTGGAGACCTCCGCGCCCCGCAACCTCCCCTTCTACGAGCGGCTCGGCTTCACCGTCACCGC
CGACGTCGAGGTGCCCGAAGGACCGCGCACCTGGTGCATGACCCGCAAGCCCGGTGCCTGACTCGAGTCT
AGAGGGCCCGTTTAAACCCGCTGATCAGCCTCGACTGTGCCTTCTAGTTGCCAGCCATCTGTTGTTTGCC
CCTCCCCCGTGCCTTCCTTGACCCTGGAAGGTGCCACTCCCACTGTCCTTTCCTAATAAAATGAGGAAAT
TGCATCGCATTGTCTGAGTAGGTGTCATTCTATTCTGGGGGGTGGGGTGGGGCAGGACAGCAAGGGGGAG
GATTGGGAAGACAATAGCAGGCATGCTGGGGATGCGGTGGGCTCTATGGGCGGCCGCGGCGCTCTTCCGC
TTCCTCGCTCACTGACTCGCTGCGCTCGGTCGTTCGGCTGCGGCGAGCGGTATCAGCTCACTCAAAGGCG
GTAATACGGTTATCCACAGAATCAGGGGATAACGCAGGAAAGAACATGTGAGCAAAAGGCCAGCAAAAGG
CCAGGAACCGTAAAAAGGCCGCGTTGCTGGCGTTTTTCCATAGGCTCCGCCCCCCTGACGAGCATCACAA
AAATCGACGCTCAAGTCAGAGGTGGCGAAACCCGACAGGACTATAAAGATACCAGGCGTTTCCCCCTGGA
AGCTCCCTCGTGCGCTCTCCTGTTCCGACCCTGCCGCTTACCGGATACCTGTCCGCCTTTCTCTCTTCGG
GAAGCGTGGCGCTTTCTCATAGCTCACGCTGTAGGTATCTCAGTTCGGTGTAGGTCGTTCGCTCCAAGCT
GGGCTGTGTGCACGAACCCCCCGTTCAGCCCGACCGCTGCGCCTTATCCGGTAACTATCGTCTTGAGTCC
AACCCGGTAAGACACGACTTATCGCCACTGGCAGCAGCCACTGGTAACAGGATTAGCAGAGCGAGGTATG
TAGGCGGTGCTACAGAGTTCTTGAAGTGGTGGCCTAACTACGGCTACACTAGAAGAACAGTATTTGGTAT
CTGCGCTCTGCTGAAGCCAGTTACCTTCGGAAAAAGAGTTGGTAGCTCTTGATCCGGCAAACAAACCACC
GCTGGTAGCGGTGGTTTTTTTGTTTGCAAGCAGCAGATTACGCGCAGAAAAAAAGGATCTCAAGAAGATC
CTTTGATCTTTTCTACGGGGTCTGACGCTCAGTGGAACGAAAACTCACGTTAAGGGATTTTGGTCATGAG
ATTATCAAAAAGGATCTTCACCTAGATCCTTTTAAATTAAAAATGAAGTTTTAAATCAATCTAAAGTATA
TATGAGTAAACTTGGTCTGACAGTTACCAATGCTTAATCAGTGAGGCACCTATCTCAGCGATCTGTCTAT
TTCGTTCATCCATAGTTGCCTGACTCCCCGTCGTGTAGATAACTACGATACGGGAGGGCTTACCATCTGG
CCCCAGTGCTGCAATGATACCGCGAGACCCACGCTCACCGGCTCCAGATTTATCAGCAATAAACCAGCCA
GCCGGAAGGGCCGAGCGCAGAAGTGGTCCTGCAACTTTATCCGCCTCCATCCAGTCTATTAATTGTTGCC
GGGAAGCTAGAGTAAGTAGTTCGCCAGTTAATAGTTTGCGCAACGTTGTTGCCATTGCTACAGGCATCGT
GGTGTCACGCTCGTCGTTTGGTATGGCTTCATTCAGCTCCGGTTCCCAACGATCAAGGCGAGTTACATGA
TCCCCCATGTTGTGCAAAAAAGCGGTTAGCTCCTTCGGTCCTCCGATCGTTGTCAGAAGTAAGTTGGCCG
CAGTGTTATCACTCATGGTTATGGCAGCACTGCATAATTCTCTTACTGTCATGCCATCCGTAAGATGCTT
TTCTGTGACTGGTGAGTACTCAACCAAGTCATTCTGAGAATAGTGTATGCGGCGACCGAGTTGCTCTTGC
CCGGCGTCAATACGGGATAATACCGCGCCACATAGCAGAACTTTAAAAGTGCTCATCATTGGAAAACGTT
CTTCGGGGCGAAAACTCTCAAGGATCTTACCGCTGTTGAGATCCAGTTCGATGTAACCCACTCGTGCACC
CAACTGATCTTCAGCATCTTTTACTTTCACCAGCGTTTCTGGGTGAGCAAAAACAGGAAGGCAAAATGCC
GCAAAAAAGGGAATAAGGGCGACACGGAAATGTTGAATACTCATACTCTTCCTTTTTCAATATTATTGAA
GCATTTATCAGGGTTATTGTCTCATGAGCGGATACATATTTGAATGTATTTAGAAAAATAAACAAATAGG
GGTTCCGCGCACATTTCCCCGAAAAGTGCCACCTGACGTCTAAGAAACCATTATTATCATGACATTAACC
TATAAAAATAGGCGTATCACGAGGCCCTTTCGTCGGCGCGCCGCGGCCGC
Features (pLannotate 1.2.2; 19 found; start..end, strand, type, name):
      1..21      +  protein_bind   attB4: mutant version of attB; core recombination site for the Gateway® BP reaction BP Clonase™
     22..307     +  enhancer       CMV enhancer: human cytomegalovirus immediate early enhancer; contains an 18-bp deletion relative to the standard CMV enhancer
    309..586     +  promoter       chicken β-actin promoter: No description available
    587..814     +  intron         hybrid intron: hybrid between chicken β-actin (CBA) and minute virus of mice (MMV) introns (Gray et al., 2011)
    820..840     +  protein_bind   attB1: mutant version of attB; core recombination site for the Gateway® BP reaction BP Clonase™
    850..1239    +  CDS            CAPSD_BPMS2: Experimental evidence at protein level: Swiss-Prot protein existence level 1. Acts as a translational repressor of viral replicase synthesis late in infection. This latter function is the result of capsid protein interaction with an RNA hairpin which contains the replicase ribosome-binding site. From Escherichia phage MS2 (Bacteriophage MS2).
   1255..2109    +  CDS            CNOT7: CNOT7_HUMAN - Also known as CAF1. Experimental evidence at protein level: Swiss-Prot protein existence level 1. Has 3'-5' poly(A) exoribonuclease activity for synthetic poly(A) RNA substrate. Its function seems to be partially redundant with that of CNOT8. Catalytic component of the CCR4-NOT complex which is one of the major cellular mRNA deadenylases and is linked to various cellular processes including bulk mRNA degradation, miRNA-mediated repression, translational repression during translational initiation and general transcription regulation. During miRNA-mediated repression the complex se
   2134..2175    +  CDS            V5 tag: epitope tag from simian virus 5
   2206..2230    -  protein_bind   attB2: mutant version of attB; recombination site for the Gateway® BP reaction BP Clonase™
   2259..2380    -  polyA_signal   SV40 poly(A) signal: SV40 polyadenylation signal
   2403..2471    -  CDS            large T antigen (fragment): large T antigen from SV40 (simian virus 40)
   2478..2857    +  enhancer       CMV enhancer: human cytomegalovirus immediate early enhancer
   2858..3061    +  promoter       CMV promoter: human cytomegalovirus (CMV) immediate early promoter
   3094..3801    +  CDS            mCherry: mCherry is a basic (constitutively fluorescent) red fluorescent protein published in 2004, derived from Discosoma sp.. It is reported to be a very rapidly-maturing monomer with low acid sensitivity.
   3802..4401    +  CDS            PuroR: puromycin N-acetyltransferase; pac from Streptomyces alboniger; confers resistance to puromycin
   4445..4669    +  polyA_signal   bGH poly(A) signal: bovine growth hormone polyadenylation signal
   4865..5453    -  rep_origin     ori: high-copy-number ColE1/pMB1/pBR322/pUC origin of replication
   5624..6484    -  CDS            AmpR: β-lactamase; bla; confers resistance to ampicillin, carbenicillin, and related antibiotics
   6485..6589    -  promoter       AmpR promoter: bla
