[The description below was written by a language model from this plasmid's Addgene catalogue record and pLannotate feature annotations shown in this document.]
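Description:
pA-CBh.TP-CNOT7-V5H6.MCh.Puro is a roughly 6.7 kb non-viral mammalian expression plasmid carrying two independent expression cassettes. In part it derives from a commercially built vector, and the residual Gateway attB4, attB1 and attB2 sites flanking the promoter and coding modules reflect its assembly by recombinational cloning. It is propagated in E. coli through a ColE1/pUC-type origin and an ampicillin resistance gene (β-lactamase with its own bla promoter). The catalogue entry lists it as low copy, although the annotated origin is of the type usually described as high copy.

The first cassette is driven by the CBh promoter, a compact hybrid of a CMV enhancer, the chicken β-actin promoter and a hybrid CBA/MVM intron. It expresses the bacteriophage MS2 coat protein (called "TP" in the record) fused to the N-terminus of human CNOT7 (CAF1, 855 bp), with a C-terminal V5 epitope and His6 tag for detection and purification, and it ends in an SV40 polyadenylation signal. The His6 portion is listed in the catalogue but is not annotated separately in the feature table. CNOT7 is a catalytic deadenylase subunit of the CCR4-NOT complex, and the MS2 coat protein binds a specific RNA hairpin. The fusion can therefore be tethered to transcripts bearing MS2 hairpins, directing deadenylation and repression activity to a chosen position on an mRNA.

The second cassette uses the CMV enhancer/promoter to express mCherry fused directly to puromycin N-acetyltransferase, followed by a bGH poly(A) signal. This allows transfected cells to be identified by red fluorescence and selected with puromycin. The associated publication title suggests use in studying functional proximity effects along an mRNA.
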