Addgene plasmid #209946: pA-CBh.TP-CNOT7-V5H6.MCh.Puro
Purpose: In mammalian cells expresses TP fused to a CNOT7 with a V5H6 tag. Also expresses an mCherry fluorescent protein and puromycin resistance marker.
Depositing lab: Kevin Weeks. Depositing organization: University of North Carolina at Chapel Hill. Publication: Functional Proximity across an mRNA. Hatfield BM, Weidmann CA, McCutchin CA, Irving PS, Nelson IM, Felder S, Weeks KM. Biochemistry. 2025 Sep 16;64(18):3854-3865. doi: 10.1021/acs.biochem.5c00340. Epub 2025 Aug 12. PubMed 40792674.
Backbone
  Vector backbone: pA
  Total vector size (bp): 6698
  Vector type: Mammalian Expression
  Selectable markers: Puromycin
Growth in bacteria
  Bacterial resistance: Ampicillin, 100 μg/mL
  Growth temperature: 37°C
  Growth strain: DH5alpha
  Copy number: Low Copy
Gene/Insert 1
  Gene/Insert name: CCR4-NOT transcription complex subunit 7 (alt name: CNOT7)
  Species: H. sapiens (human)
  Insert size (bp): 855
  Entrez Gene: CNOT7 (a.k.a. CAF-1, CAF1, Caf1a, hCAF-1)
  Promoter: CBh
  Tag / fusion protein: V5 epitope with H6 tag (C terminal on insert); TP (MS2 coat protein) (N terminal on insert)
  Cloning method: Unknown
  Sequencing primers: 5′ NA; 3′ NA
Gene/Insert 2
  Gene/Insert name: mCherry fluorescent protein fused to puromycin resistance marker
  Promoter: CMV
  Cloning method: Unknown
  Sequencing primers: 5′ NA; 3′ NA
Resource information
  A portion of this plasmid was derived from a plasmid made by: Vector builder
Terms and licenses: Academic/Nonprofit Terms; Industry Terms: Not Available to Industry
How to cite: pA-CBh.TP-CNOT7-V5H6.MCh.Puro was a gift from Kevin Weeks (Addgene plasmid # 209946 ; http://n2t.net/addgene:209946 ; RRID:Addgene_209946)
